>Addgene plasmid #226181 | pDIV270 | addgene full sequence | sequence record 449152 | Addgene NGS Result
TGGGAACGTATCACGATCTCCTGAAAATCATTAAAGACAAGGACTTCCTGGACAATGAGGAGAACGAGGA
CATTCTTGAGGACATTGTCCTCACCCTTACGTTGTTTGAAGATAGGGAGATGATTGAAGAACGCTTGAAA
ACTTACGCTCATCTCTTCGACGACAAAGTCATGAAACAGCTCAAGAGGCGCCGATATACAGGATGGGGGC
GGCTGTCAAGAAAACTGATCAATGGGATCCGAGACAAGCAGAGTGGAAAGACAATCCTGGATTTTCTTAA
GTCCGATGGATTTGCCAACCGGAACTTCATGCAGTTGATCCATGATGACTCTCTCACCTTTAAGGAGGAC
ATCCAGAAAGCACAAGTTTCTGGCCAGGGGGACAGTCTTCACGAGCACATCGCTAATCTTGCAGGTAGCC
CAGCTATCAAAAAGGGAATACTGCAGACCGTTAAGGTCGTGGATGAACTCGTCAAAGTAATGGGAAGACA
TAAGCCCGAGAATATCGTTATCGAGATGGCCCGAGAGAACCAAACTACCCAGAAGGGACAGAAGAACAGT
AGGGAAAGGATGAAGAGGATTGAAGAGGGTATAAAAGAACTGGGGTCCCAAATCCTTAAGGAACACCCAG
TTGAAAACACCCAGCTTCAGAATGAGAAGCTCTACCTGTACTACCTGCAGAACGGCAGGGACATGTACGT
GGATCAGGAACTGGACATCAATCGGCTCTCCGACTACGACGTGGATCATATCGTGCCCCAGTCTTTTCTC
AAAGATGATTCTATTGATAATAAAGTGTTGACAAGATCCGATAAAAATAGAGGGAAGAGTGATAACGTCC
CCTCAGAAGAAGTTGTCAAGAAAATGAAAAATTATTGGCGGCAGCTGCTGAACGCCAAACTGATCACACA
ACGGAAGTTCGATAATCTGACTAAGGCTGAACGAGGTGGCCTGTCTGAGTTGGATAAAGCCGGCTTCATC
AAAAGGCAGCTTGTTGAGACACGCCAGATCACCAAGCACGTGGCCCAAATTCTCGATTCACGCATGAACA
CCAAGTACGATGAAAATGACAAACTGATTCGAGAGGTGAAAGTTATTACTCTGAAGTCTAAGCTGGTCTC
AGATTTCAGAAAGGACTTTCAGTTTTATAAGGTGAGAGAGATCAACAATTACCACCATGCGCATGATGCC
TACCTGAATGCAGTGGTAGGCACTGCACTTATCAAAAAATATCCCAAGCTTGAATCTGAATTTGTTTACG
GAGACTATAAAGTGTACGATGTTAGGAAAATGATCGCAAAGTCTGAGCAGGAAATAGGCAAGGCCACCGC
TAAGTACTTCTTTTACAGCAATATTATGAATTTTTTCAAGACCGAGATTACACTGGCCAATGGAGAGATT
CGGAAGCGACCACTTATCGAAACAAACGGAGAAACAGGAGAAATCGTGTGGGACAAGGGTAGGGATTTCG
CGACAGTCCGGAAGGTCCTGTCCATGCCGCAGGTGAACATCGTTAAAAAGACCGAAGTACAGACCGGAGG
CTTCTCCAAGGAAAGTATCCTCCCGAAAAGGAACAGCGACAAGCTGATCGCACGCAAAAAAGATTGGGAC
CCCAAGAAATACGGCGGATTCGATTCTCCTACAGTCGCTTACAGTGTACTGGTTGTGGCCAAAGTGGAGA
AAGGGAAGTCTAAAAAACTCAAAAGCGTCAAGGAACTGCTGGGCATCACAATCATGGAGCGATCAAGCTT
CGAAAAAAACCCCATCGACTTTCTCGAGGCGAAAGGATATAAAGAGGTCAAAAAAGACCTCATCATTAAG
CTTCCCAAGTACTCTCTCTTTGAGCTTGAAAACGGCCGGAAACGAATGCTCGCTAGTGCGGGCGAGCTGC
AGAAAGGTAACGAGCTGGCACTGCCCTCTAAATACGTTAATTTCTTGTATCTGGCCAGCCACTATGAAAA
GCTCAAAGGGTCTCCCGAAGATAATGAGCAGAAGCAGCTGTTCGTGGAACAACACAAACACTACCTTGAT
GAGATCATCGAGCAAATAAGCGAATTCTCCAAAAGAGTGATCCTCGCCGACGCTAACCTCGATAAGGTGC
TTTCTGCTTACAATAAGCACAGGGATAAGCCCATCAGGGAGCAGGCAGAAAACATTATCCACTTGTTTAC
TCTGACCAACTTGGGCGCGCCTGCAGCCTTCAAGTACTTCGACACCACCATAGACAGAAAGCGGTACACC
TCTACAAAGGAGGTCCTGGACGCCACACTGATTCATCAGTCAATTACGGGGCTCTATGAAACAAGAATCG
ACCTCTCTCAGCTCGGTGGAGACAGCAGGGCTGACCCCAAGAAGAAGAGGAAGGTGTGATCTCTTCTCGA
GTCATGTAATTAGTTATGTCACGCTTACATTCACGCCCTCCCCCCACATCCGCTCTAACCGAAAAGGAAG
GAGTTAGACAACCTGAAGTCTAGGTCCCTATTTATTTTTTTATAGTTATGTTAGTATTAAGAACGTTATT
TATATTTCAAATTTTTCTTTTTTTTCTGTACAGACGCGTGTACGCATGTAACATTATACTGAAAACCTTG
CTTGAGAAGGTTTTGGGACGCTCGAAGGCTTTAATTTGCGGCCGGTACATCGCGTGCATTCAACGCTGCA
GGTCGACAACCCTTAATATAACTTCGTATAATGTATGCTATACGAAGTTATTAGGTCTAGAGATCTGTTT
AGCTTGCCTCGTCCCCGCCGGGTCACCCGGCCAGCGACATGGAGGCCCAGAATACCCTCCTTGACAGTCT
TGACGTGCGCAGCTCAGGGGCATGATGTGACTGTCGCCCGTACATTTAGCCCATACATCCCCATGTATAA
TCATTTGCATCCATACATTTTGATGGCCGCACGGCGCGAAGCAAAAATTACGGCTCCTCGCTGCAGACCT
GCGAGCAGGGAAACGCTCCCCTCACAGACGCGTTGAATTGTCCCCACGCCGCGCCCCTGTAGAGAAATAT
AAAAGGTTAGGATTTGCCACTGAGGTTCTTCTTTCATATACTTCCTTTTAAAATCTTGCTAGGATACAGT
TCTCACATCACATCCGAACATAAACAACCATGGGAACCACCTTGGATGACACTGCTTATCGATACCGAAC
ATCTGTACCTGGTGATGCTGAAGCTATCGAAGCCCTTGACGGGTCATTCACAACTGACACCGTCTTTAGA
GTTACAGCTACTGGGGATGGGTTTACATTGCGAGAAGTACCAGTAGATCCTCCTTTGACCAAAGTATTCC
CAGATGACGAAAGTGACGATGAATCCGATGACGGTGAGGACGGTGACCCAGACTCAAGAACATTTGTCGC
TTATGGAGACGACGGTGATTTGGCCGGTTTCGTAGTTGTATCCTATTCTGGATGGAACCGAAGACTTACT
GTCGAGGATATAGAGGTTGCCCCAGAACATCGTGGGCACGGTGTTGGGCGAGCCCTTATGGGATTAGCTA
CAGAATTTGCCCGTGAACGTGGGGCTGGACATTTATGGTTAGAAGTCACCAATGTTAATGCACCAGCTAT
ACATGCATATCGAAGAATGGGGTTCACACTTTGTGGATTGGATACAGCTTTATACGATGGTACAGCCTCA
GACGGAGAACAAGCTTTATACATGTCTATGCCTTGTCCATAATCAGTACTGACAATAAAAAGATTCTTGT
TTTCAAGAACTTGTCATTTGTATAGTTTTTTTATATTGTAGTTGTTCTATTTTAATCAAATGTTAGCGTG
ATTTATATTTTTTTTCGCCTCGACATCATCTGCCCAGATGCGAAGTTAAGTGCGCAGAAAGTAATATCAT
GCGTTAATCGTATGTGAATGCTGGTCGCTATACTGCTGTCGATTCGATACTAACGCCGCCATCCAGTGTC
GAAAACGAGCTCTCGAGAACCCTTAATATAACTTCGTATAATGTATGCTATACGAAGTTATTAGGTGATA
TCAGATCCACTAGTGGCCATTAAGACCTCAGCGCGGCCGCAAATTTAAATAAAATGAAGTGAAGTTCCTA
TACTTTCTAGAGAATAGGAACTTCTATAGTGAGTCGAATAAGGGCGACACAAAATTTATTCTAAATGCAT
AATAAATACTGATAACATCTTATAGTTTGTATTATATTTTGTATTATCGTTGACATGTATAATTTTGATA
TCAAAAACTGATTTTCCCTTTATTATTTTCGAGATTTATTTTCTTAATTCTCTTTAACAAACTAGAAATA
TTGTATATACAAAAAATCATAAATAATAGATGAATAGTTTAATTATAGGTGTTCATCAATCGAAAAAGCA
ACGTATCTTATTTAAAGTGCGTTGCTTTTTTCTCATTTATAAGGTTAAATAATTCTCATATATCAAGCAA
AGTGACAGGCGCCCTTAAATATTCTGACAAATGCTCTTTCCCTAAACTCCCCCCATAAAAAAACCCGCCG
AAGCGGGTTTTTACGTTATTTGCGGATTAACGATTACTCGTTATCAGAACCGCCCAGGGGGCCCGAGCTT
AAGACTGGCCGTCGTTTTACAACACAGAAAGAGTTTGTAGAAACGCAAAAAGGCCATCCGTCAGGGGCCT
TCTGCTTAGTTTGATGCCTGGCAGTTCCCTACTCTCGCCTTCCGCTTCCTCGCTCACTGACTCGCTGCGC
TCGGTCGTTCGGCTGCGGCGAGCGGTATCAGCTCACTCAAAGGCGGTAATACGGTTATCCACAGAATCAG
GGGATAACGCAGGAAAGAACATGTGAGCAAAAGGCCAGCAAAAGGCCAGGAACCGTAAAAAGGCCGCGTT
GCTGGCGTTTTTCCATAGGCTCCGCCCCCCTGACGAGCATCACAAAAATCGACGCTCAAGTCAGAGGTGG
CGAAACCCGACAGGACTATAAAGATACCAGGCGTTTCCCCCTGGAAGCTCCCTCGTGCGCTCTCCTGTTC
CGACCCTGCCGCTTACCGGATACCTGTCCGCCTTTCTCCCTTCGGGAAGCGTGGCGCTTTCTCATAGCTC
ACGCTGTAGGTATCTCAGTTCGGTGTAGGTCGTTCGCTCCAAGCTGGGCTGTGTGCACGAACCCCCCGTT
CAGCCCGACCGCTGCGCCTTATCCGGTAACTATCGTCTTGAGTCCAACCCGGTAAGACACGACTTATCGC
CACTGGCAGCAGCCACTGGTAACAGGATTAGCAGAGCGAGGTATGTAGGCGGTGCTACAGAGTTCTTGAA
GTGGTGGGCTAACTACGGCTACACTAGAAGAACAGTATTTGGTATCTGCGCTCTGCTGAAGCCAGTTACC
TTCGGAAAAAGAGTTGGTAGCTCTTGATCCGGCAAACAAACCACCGCTGGTAGCGGTGGTTTTTTTGTTT
GCAAGCAGCAGATTACGCGCAGAAAAAAAGGATCTCAAGAAGATCCTTTGATCTTTTCTACGGGGTCTGA
CGCTCAGTGGAACGACGCGCGCGTAACTCACGTTAAGGGATTTTGGTCATGAGCTTGCGCCGTCCCGTCA
AGTCAGCGTAATGCTCTGCTTACCAATGCTTAATCAGTGAGGCACCTATCTCAGCGATCTGTCTATTTCG
TTCATCCATAGTTGCCTGACTCCCCGTCGTGTAGATAACTACGATACGGGAGGGCTTACCATCTGGCCCC
AGCGCTGCGATGATACCGCGAGAACCACGCTCACCGGCTCCGGATTTATCAGCAATAAACCAGCCAGCCG
GAAGGGCCGAGCGCAGAAGTGGTCCTGCAACTTTATCCGCCTCCATCCAGTCTATTAATTGTTGCCGGGA
AGCTAGAGTAAGTAGTTCGCCAGTTAATAGTTTGCGCAACGTTGTTGCCATCGCTACAGGCATCGTGGTG
TCACGCTCGTCGTTTGGTATGGCTTCATTCAGCTCCGGTTCCCAACGATCAAGGCGAGTTACATGATCCC
CCATGTTGTGCAAAAAAGCGGTTAGCTCCTTCGGTCCTCCGATCGTTGTCAGAAGTAAGTTGGCCGCAGT
GTTATCACTCATGGTTATGGCAGCACTGCATAATTCTCTTACTGTCATGCCATCCGTAAGATGCTTTTCT
GTGACTGGTGAGTACTCAACCAAGTCATTCTGAGAATAGTGTATGCGGCGACCGAGTTGCTCTTGCCCGG
CGTCAATACGGGATAATACCGCGCCACATAGCAGAACTTTAAAAGTGCTCATCATTGGAAAACGTTCTTC
GGGGCGAAAACTCTCAAGGATCTTACCGCTGTTGAGATCCAGTTCGATGTAACCCACTCGTGCACCCAAC
TGATCTTCAGCATCTTTTACTTTCACCAGCGTTTCTGGGTGAGCAAAAACAGGAAGGCAAAATGCCGCAA
AAAAGGGAATAAGGGCGACACGGAAATGTTGAATACTCATATTCTTCCTTTTTCAATATTATTGAAGCAT
TTATCAGGGTTATTGTCTCATGAGCGGATACATATTTGAATGTATTTAGAAAAATAAACAAATAGGGGTC
AGTGTTACAACCAATTAACCAATTCTGAACATTATCGCGAGCCCATTTATACCTGAATATGGCTCATAAC
ACCCCTTGTTTGCCTGGCGGCAGTAGCGCGGTGGTCCCACCTGACCCCATGCCGAACTCAGAAGTGAAAC
GCCGTAGCGCCGATGGTAGTGTGGGGACTCCCCATGCGAGAGTAGGGAACTGCCAGGCATCAAATAAAAC
GAAAGGCTCAGTCGAAAGACTGGGCCTTTCGCCCGGGCTAATTATGGGGTGTCGCCCTTATTCGACTCTA
TAGTGAAGTTCCTATTCTCTAGAAAGTATAGGAACTTCTGAAGTGGGGATTTAAATGCGGCCGCGCTGAG
GGTTTAATGGGCTTAGTTAGCCTTGCTTGTGACTTTGCAGCTTTATCCATGAACGGATCATACGATTGTA
TTTCTGAATTTGTCATAGTGACTTTAAGTTGTTCTTTATTTGGTATGATTCTATTTTTTAGGACTTTCTA
AAAAATCAATTTAAATTTTGGAAAACCATTTGTGGTTTTTCTTAAATGATTGCAAAATTATTAAAAAATC
GTTAAAAAAATATTCAGTGTAAAAAGACTAGCATTCATGATCTCAACATCTTTGGATAATATCAGAATGA
GAAAGAACAGATACGCAGTACGTTTTTTGGTGAGCTCTTTGCACTTCTTTAGTTCTTTCCATCAATATCA
GTTTTTTAAACTTTTAGGACTAAAAGTGATGTTTAACTTCAAAATGTTTAAAATTTTGTTCTTCCCGACG
TTCATTAAGAATACTAATACACTTTAATAATTATTTTAATATTTTGTTCTAAATAATGACTTTTAATTAA
AAAAGATAAAATATAAAAACATCATAATAACTCACCAGAGGTTAAGAACAAAAAAACAAATTAGATATCT
GCTAATCCAATATAGTTAAATCAATCTTTCCTTGGTATAATGGGTATATTACATATATTTCAAGGACCGA
CACTCCTACCAAATATCTAAAATTTACCATATTAACATAACATGTATATAAACGTCAAATCATAATCAGC
ACTAGCGGAATGCGTGCGATTAACTCTGGCAACCAGTAACACGCTTAAGGTTTGGAACAACACTAAACTA
CCTTGCGGTACTACCATTGACACTACACATCCTTAATTCCAATCCTGTCTGGCCTCCTTCACCTTTTAAC
CATCTTGCCCATTCCAACTCGTGTCAGATTGCGTATCAAGTGAAAAAAAAAAAATTTTAAATCTTTAACC
CAATCAGGTAATAACTGTCGCCTCTTTTATCTGCCGCACTGCATGAGGTGTCCCCTTAGTGGGAAAGAGT
ACTGAGCCAACCCTGGAGGACAGCAAGGGAAAAATACCTACAACTTGCTTCATAATGGTCGTAAAAACAA
TCCTTGTCGGATATAAGTGTTGTAGACTGTCCCTTATCCTCTGCGATGTTCTTCCTCTCAAAGTTTGCGA
TTTCTCTCTATCAGAATTGCCATCAAGAGACTCAGGACTAATTTCGCAGTCCCACACGCACTCGTACATG
ATTGGCTGAAATTTCCCTAAAGAATTTCTTTTTCACGAAAATTTTTTTTTTACACAAGATTTTCAGCAGA
TATAAAATGGAGAGCAGGACCTCCGCTGTGACTCTTCTTTTTTTTCTTTTATTCTCACTACATACATTTT
AGTTATTCGCCAACGCATCATTGGTCTAGTGGTAGAATTCATCGTTGCCATCGATGAGGCCCGTGTTCGA
TTCACGGATGATGCAAAGCAATACGACATCCACGAGTTTTAGAGCTAGAAATAGCAAGTTAAAATAAGGC
TAGTCCGTTATCAACTTGAAAAAGTGGCACCGAGTCGGTGCTTTTGCATCATTGGTCTAGTGGTAGAATT
CATCGTTGCCATCGATGAGGCCCGTGTTCGATTCACGGATGATGCATCAAGAGGATGTCAGAATGCCATT
TGCCTGAGAGATGCAGGCTTCATTTTTGATACTTTTTTATTTGTAACCTATATAGTATAGGATTTTTTTT
GTCATTTTGTTTCTTCTCGTACGAGCTTGCTCCTGATCAGCCTATCTCGCAGCTGATGAATATCTTGTGG
TAGGGGTTTGGGAAAATCATTCGAGTTTGATGTTTTTCTTGGTATTTCCCACTCCTCTTCAGAGTACAGA
ATCGCGTGCATTCTTTTTGTAGAAATGTCTTGGTGTCCTCGTCCAATCAGGTAGCCATCTCTGAAATATC
TGGCTCCGTTGCAACTCCGAACGACCTGCTGGCAACGTAAAATTCTCCGGGGTAAAACTTAAATGTGGAG
TAATGGAACCAGAAACGTCTCTTCCCTTCTCTCTCCTTCCACCGCCCGTTACCGTCCCTAGGAAATTTTA
CTCTGCTGGAGAGCTTCTTCTACGGCCCCCTTGCAGCAATGCTCTTCCCAGCATTACGTTGCGGGTAAAA
CGGAGGTCGTGTACCCGACCTAGCAGCCCAGGGATGGAAAAGTCCCGGCCGTCGCTGGCAATAATAGCGG
GCGGACGCATGTCATGAGATTATTGGAAACCACCAGAATCGAATATAAAAGGCGAACACCTTTCCCAATT
TTGGTTTCTCCTGACCCAAAGACTTTAAATTTAATTTATTTGTCCCTATTTCAATCAATTGAACAACTAT
CAAAACACAATGGACAAGAAGTACTCCATTGGGCTCGATATCGGCACAAACAGCGTCGGTTGGGCCGTCA
TTACGGACGAGTACAAGGTGCCGAGCAAAAAATTCAAAGTTCTGGGCAATACCGATCGCCACAGCATAAA
GAAGAACCTCATTGGCGCCCTCCTGTTCGACTCCGGGGAGACGGCCGAAGCCACGCGGCTCAAAAGAACA
GCACGGCGCAGATATACCCGCAGAAAGAATCGGATCTGCTACCTGCAGGAGATCTTTAGTAATGAGATGG
CTAAGGTGGATGACTCTTTCTTCCATAGGCTGGAGGAGTCCTTTTTGGTGGAGGAGGATAAAAAGCACGA
GCGCCACCCAATCTTTGGCAATATCGTGGACGAGGTGGCGTACCATGAAAAGTACCCAACCATATATCAT
CTGAGGAAGAAGCTTGTAGACAGTACTGATAAGGCTGACTTGCGGTTGATCTATCTCGCGCTGGCGCATA
TGATCAAATTTCGGGGACACTTCCTCATCGAGGGGGACCTGAACCCAGACAACAGCGATGTCGACAAACT
CTTTATCCAACTGGTTCAGACTTACAATCAGCTTTTCGAAGAGAACCCGATCAACGCATCCGGAGTTGAC
GCCAAAGCAATCCTGAGCGCTAGGCTGTCCAAATCCCGGCGGCTCGAAAACCTCATCGCACAGCTCCCTG
GGGAGAAGAAGAACGGCCTGTTTGGTAATCTTATCGCCCTGTCACTCGGGCTGACCCCCAACTTTAAATC
TAACTTCGACCTGGCCGAAGATGCCAAGCTTCAACTGAGCAAAGACACCTACGATGATGATCTCGACAAT
CTGCTGGCCCAGATCGGCGACCAGTACGCAGACCTTTTTTTGGCGGCAAAGAACCTGTCAGACGCCATTC
TGCTGAGTGATATTCTGCGAGTGAACACGGAGATCACCAAAGCTCCGCTGAGCGCTAGTATGATCAAGCG
CTATGATGAGCACCACCAAGACTTGACTTTGCTGAAGGCCCTTGTCAGACAGCAACTGCCTGAGAAGTAC
AAGGAAATTTTCTTCGATCAGTCTAAAAATGGCTACGCCGGATACATTGACGGCGGAGCAAGCCAGGAGG
AATTTTACAAATTTATTAAGCCCATCTTGGAAAAAATGGACGGCACCGAGGAGCTGCTGGTAAAGCTTAA
CAGAGAAGATCTGTTGCGCAAACAGCGCACTTTCGACAATGGAAGCATCCCCCACCAGATTCACCTGGGC
GAACTGCACGCTATCCTCAGGCGGCAAGAGGATTTCTACCCCTTTTTGAAAGATAACAGGGAAAAGATTG
AGAAAATCCTCACATTTCGGATACCCTACTATGTAGGCCCCCTCGCCCGGGGAAATTCCAGATTCGCGTG
GATGACTCGCAAATCAGAAGAGACCATCACTCCCTGGAACTTCGAGGAAGTCGTGGATAAGGGGGCCTCT
GCCCAGTCCTTCATCGAAAGGATGACTAACTTTGATAAAAATCTGCCTAACGAAAAGGTGCTTCCTAAAC
ACTCTCTGCTGTACGAGTACTTCACAGTTTATAACGAGCTCACCAAGGTCAAATACGTCACAGAAGGGAT
GAGAAAGCCAGCATTCCTGTCTGGAGAGCAGAAGAAAGCTATCGTGGACCTCCTCTTCAAGACGAACCGG
AAAGTTACCGTGAAACAGCTCAAAGAAGACTATTTCAAAAAGATTGAATGTTTCGACTCTGTTGAAATCA
GCGGAGTGGAGGATCGCTTCAACGCATCCC
Features (pLannotate 1.2.2; 22 found; start..end, strand, type, name):
   2382..2629    +  terminator     CYC1 terminator: S. cerevisiae CYC1; transcription terminator for CYC1
   2678..2711    -  protein_bind   loxP: Cre-mediated recombination occurs in the 8-bp core sequence (GCATACAT). Cre recombinase
   2766..3109    +  promoter       TEF promoter: Ashbya gossypii TEF promoter
   3104..3679    +  CDS            sta: STA_STRLA - Experimental evidence at protein level: Swiss-Prot protein existence level 1. Involved in resistance to streptothricin, a broad-spectrum antibiotic produced by streptomycetes. Detoxifies streptothricin via acetylation of the beta amino group of the first beta-lysyl moiety of streptothricin. From Streptomyces lavendulae.
   3688..3885    +  terminator     TEF terminator: Ashbya gossypii TEF terminator
   3948..3981    -  protein_bind   loxP: Cre-mediated recombination occurs in the 8-bp core sequence (GCATACAT). Cre recombinase
   4051..4084    -  protein_bind   FRT (minimal): supports FLP-mediated excision but not integration (Turan and Bode, 2011) FLP recombinase from the Saccharomyces cerevisiae 2μ plasmid
   4554..4573    +  CDS            lacZα (fragment): LacZα fragment of β-galactosidase; lacZ fragment
   4598..4615    -  terminator     rrnB T2 terminator (fragment): transcription terminator T2 from the E. coli rrnB gene
   4840..5428    -  rep_origin     ori: high-copy-number ColE1/pMB1/pBR322/pUC origin of replication
   5550..6410    -  CDS            AmpR: β-lactamase; bla; confers resistance to ampicillin, carbenicillin, and related antibiotics
   6413..6509    -  promoter       AmpR promoter (fragment): bla
   6539..6563    -  CDS            KanR (fragment): aminoglycoside phosphotransferase; aph(3')-Ia; confers resistance to kanamycin
   6592..6707    +  ncRNA          5S rRNA: Accession: RF00001 - 5S ribosomal RNA
   6711..6751    +  terminator     rrnB T1 terminator (fragment): transcription terminator T1 from the E. coli rrnB gene
   6795..6828    +  protein_bind   FRT (minimal): supports FLP-mediated excision but not integration (Turan and Bode, 2011) FLP recombinase from the Saccharomyces cerevisiae 2μ plasmid
   8204..8274    +  ncRNA          tRNA: Accession: RF00005 - tRNA
   8296..8371    +  misc_RNA       gRNA scaffold: guide RNA scaffold for the Streptococcus pyogenes CRISPR/Cas9 system
   8375..8445    +  ncRNA          tRNA: Accession: RF00005 - tRNA
   8447..8681    +  terminator     AOX1 terminator: Pichia pastoris AOX1; transcription terminator for AOX1
   8694..9170    +  promoter       GAP promoter: promoter for Pichia pastoris glyceraldehyde-3-phosphate dehydrogenase
   9180..2333    +  CDS            cas9 (across the origin): CAS9_STRP1 - Also known as csn1 From Streptococcus pyogenes serotype M1.
