[The description below was written by a language model from this plasmid's Addgene catalogue record and pLannotate feature annotations shown in this document.]
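Description:
pDIV270 is a 10,950 bp all-in-one CRISPR-Cas9 plasmid for genome editing in the yeast Komagataella phaffii (Pichia pastoris), built on the pDIV151 backbone. It shuttles between E. coli and yeast. In bacteria it is maintained by a high-copy ColE1/pUC-type origin and selected with ampicillin through the β-lactamase gene. In yeast, selection is with nourseothricin, provided by a streptothricin acetyltransferase coding sequence placed between the Ashbya gossypii TEF promoter and terminator. This marker cassette is flanked by loxP sites, and a pair of minimal FRT sites brackets the bacterial origin and AmpR region; the record does not explain the intended use of these recombinase sites. No yeast replication origin or autonomously replicating sequence is annotated in the feature table, so how the plasmid is maintained in K. phaffii is not stated.

The payload consists of two expression units. Streptococcus pyogenes Cas9 is driven by the K. phaffii GAP (glyceraldehyde-3-phosphate dehydrogenase) promoter, a strong constitutive promoter, and terminated by the S. cerevisiae CYC1 terminator. The guide RNA is encoded as a tRNA-sgRNA-tRNA array: a KU70-targeting spacer fused to the S. pyogenes gRNA scaffold sits between two tRNA sequences and is followed by the AOX1 terminator. According to the catalogue entry this unit is transcribed from the K. phaffii TEF1 promoter, although that promoter was not picked up by the automated annotation. Such an arrangement lets a Pol II transcript be processed by the cell's tRNA-maturation enzymes, releasing a guide with defined ends. The plasmid directs Cas9 cleavage at the KU70 locus. KU70 is a core component of non-homologous end joining, whose disruption is commonly used to favour homologous recombination. The plasmid belongs to an oligonucleotide-based CRISPR toolbox for engineering this yeast.
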