Addgene plasmid #226181: pDIV270
Purpose: Expresses Cas9 and gRNA targeting KU70 gene in K. phaffii.
Depositing lab: Uffe Mortensen. Depositing organization: Danmarks Tekniske Universitet. Publication: Oligonucleotide-based CRISPR-Cas9 toolbox for efficient engineering of Komagataella phaffii. Strucko T, Gadar-Lopez AE, Frohling FB, Frost ET, Iversen EF, Olsson H, Jarczynska ZD, Mortensen UH. FEMS Yeast Res. 2024 Aug 23:foae026. doi: 10.1093/femsyr/foae026. PubMed 39179418.
Backbone
  Vector backbone: pDIV151
  Total vector size (bp): 10950
  Vector type: Bacterial Expression, Yeast Expression, CRISPR
  Selectable markers: Nourseothricin
Growth in bacteria
  Bacterial resistance: Ampicillin, 100 μg/mL
  Growth temperature: 37°C
  Growth strain: DH5alpha
  Copy number: Unknown
Gene/Insert
  Gene/Insert name: tRNA-sgRNA-tRNA (alt name: sgRNA targeting KU70 locus in K.phaffii: AAGCAATACGACATCCACGA)
  Species: Synthetic; Komagataella phaffii
  Promoter: TEF1p (Komagataella phaffii)
  Cloning method: Other
  Sequencing primers: 5′ CCATATTAACATAACATGTATATAAACGTC
Terms and licenses: Academic/Nonprofit Terms; Industry Terms: Not Available to Industry
How to cite: pDIV270 was a gift from Uffe Mortensen (Addgene plasmid # 226181 ; http://n2t.net/addgene:226181 ; RRID:Addgene_226181)
